>Addgene plasmid #152785 | pGBW-m4134446 | depositor full sequence | sequence record 295797 | Full Sequence
CACCATGAAAATTATTCTTTTCTTGGCACTGATAACACTCGCTACTTGTGAGCTTTATCACTACCAAGAG
TGTGTTAGAGGTACAACAGTACTTTTAAAAGAACCTTGCTCTTCTGGAACATACGAGGGCAATTCACCAT
TTCATCCTCTAGCTGATAACAAATTTGCACTGACTTGCTTTAGCACTCAATTTGCTTTTGCTTGTCCTGA
CGGCGTAAAACACGTCTATCAGTTACGTGCCAGATCAGTTTCACCTAAACTGTTCATCAGACAAGAGGAA
GTTCAAGAACTTTACTCTCCAATTTTTCTTATTGTTGCGGCAATAGTGTTTATAACACTTTGCTTCACAC
TCAAAAGAAAGACAGAAGAAAACCTTTACTTTCAGTCGAAAGAAACCGCGGCAGCTAAGTTCGAGAGGCA
GCACATGGACAGTTAAGGATCCGCAGGCCTCTGCTAGCTTGACTGACTGAGATACAGCGTACCTTCAGCT
CACAGACATGATAAGATACATTGATGAGTTTGGACAAACCACAACTAGAATGCAGTGAAAAAAATGCTTT
ATTTGTGAAATTTGTGATGCTATTGCTTTATTTGTAACCATTATAAGCTGCAATAAACAAGTTAACAACA
ACAATTGCATTCATTTTATGTTTCAGGTTCAGGGGGAGGTGTGGGAGGTTTTTTAAAGCAAGTAAAACCT
CTACAAATGTGGTATTGGCCCATCTCTATCGGTATCGTAGCATAACCCCTTGGGGCCTCTAAACGGGTCT
TGAGGGGTTTTTTGTGCCCCTCGGGCCGGATTGCTATCTACCGGCATTGGCGCAGAAAAAAATGCCTGAT
GCGACGCTGCGCGTCTTATACTCCCACATATGCCAGATTCAGCAACGGATACGGCTTCCCCAACTTGCCC
ACTTCCATACGTGTCCTCCTTACCAGAAATTTATCCTTAAGGTCGTCAGCTATCCTGCAGGCGATCTCTC
GATTTCGATCAAGACATTCCTTTAATGGTCTTTTCTGGACACCACTAGGGGTCAGAAGTAGTTCATCAAA
CTTTCTTCCCTCCCTAATCTCATTGGTTACCTTGGGCTATCGAAACTTAATTAACCAGTCAAGTCAGCTA
CTTGGCGAGATCGACTTGTCTGGGTTTCGACTACGCTCAGAATTGCGTCAGTCAAGTTCGATCTGGTCCT
TGCTATTGCACCCGTTCTCCGATTACGAGTTTCATTTAAATCATGTGAGCAAAAGGCCAGCAAAAGGCCA
GGAACCGTAAAAAGGCCGCGTTGCTGGCGTTTTTCCATAGGCTCCGCCCCCCTGACGAGCATCACAAAAA
TCGACGCTCAAGTCAGAGGTGGCGAAACCCGACAGGACTATAAAGATACCAGGCGTTTCCCCCTGGAAGC
TCCCTCGTGCGCTCTCCTGTTCCGACCCTGCCGCTTACCGGATACCTGTCCGCCTTTCTCCCTTCGGGAA
GCGTGGCGCTTTCTCATAGCTCACGCTGTAGGTATCTCAGTTCGGTGTAGGTCGTTCGCTCCAAGCTGGG
CTGTGTGCACGAACCCCCCGTTCAGCCCGACCGCTGCGCCTTATCCGGTAACTATCGTCTTGAGTCCAAC
CCGGTAAGACACGACTTATCGCCACTGGCAGCAGCCACTGGTAACAGGATTAGCAGAGCGAGGTATGTAG
GCGGTGCTACAGAGTTCTTGAAGTGGTGGCCTAACTACGGCTACACTAGAAGAACAGTATTTGGTATCTG
CGCTCTGCTGAAGCCAGTTACCTTCGGAAAAAGAGTTGGTAGCTCTTGATCCGGCAAACAAACCACCGCT
GGTAGCGGTGGTTTTTTTGTTTGCAAGCAGCAGATTACGCGCAGAAAAAAAGGATCTCAAGAAGATCCTT
TGATCTTTTCTACGGGGTCTGACGCTCAGTGGAACGAAAACTCACGTTAAGGGATTTTGGTCATGAGATT
ATCAAAAAGGATCTTCACCTAGATCCTTTTAAATTAAAAATGAAGTTTTAAATCAATCTAAAGTATATAT
GAGTAAACTTGGTCTGACAGTTACCAATGCTTAATCAGTGAGGCACCTATCTCAGCGATCTGTCTATTTC
GTTCATCCATAGTTGCATTTAAATTTCCGAACTCTCCAAGGCCCTCGTCGGAAAATCTTCAAACCTTTCG
TCCGATCCATCTTGCAGGCTACCTCTCGAACGAACTATCGCAAGTCTCTTGGCCGGCCTTGCGCCTTGGC
TATTGCTTGGCAGCGCCTATCGCCAGGTATTACTCCAATCCCGAATATCCGAGATCGGGATCACCCGAGA
GAAGTTCAACCTACATCCTCAATCCCGATCTATCCGAGATCCGAGGAATATCGAAATCGGGGCGCGCCTG
GCCTCCGCGCCGGGTTTTGGCGCCTCCCGCGGGCGCCCCCCTCGTCACGGCGAGCGCTGCCACGTCAGAC
GAAGGGCGCAGGAGCGTCCTGATCCTTCCGCCCGGACGCTCAGGACAGCGGCCCGCTGCTCATAAGACTC
GGCCTTAGAACCCCAGTATCAGCAGAAGGACATTTTAGGACGGGACTTGGGTGACTCTAGGGCACTGGTT
TTCTTTCCAGAGAGCGGAACAGGCGAGGAAAAGTAGTCCCTTCTCGGCGATTCTGCGGAGGGATCTCCGT
GGGGCGGTGAACGCCGATGATTATATAAGGACGCGCCGGGTGTGGCACAGCTAGTTCCGTCGCAGCCGGG
ATTTGGGTCGCGGTTCTTGTTTGTGGATCGCTGTGATCGTCACTTGGTGAGTAGCGGGCTGCTGGGCTGG
CCGGGGCTTTCGTGGCCGCCGGGCCGCTCGGTGGGACGGAAGCGTGTGGAGAGACCGCCAAGGGCTGTAG
TCTGGGTCCGCGAGCAAGGTTGCCCTGAACTGGGGGTTGGGGGGAGCGCAGCAAAATGGCGGCTGTTCCC
GAGTCTTGAATGGAAGACGCTTGTGAGGCGGGCTGTGAGGTCGTTGAAACAAGGTGGGGGGCATGGTGGG
CGGCAAGAACCCAAGGTCTTGAGCCCTTCGCTAATGCGGGAAAGCTCTTATTCGGGTGAGATGGGCTGGG
CACCATCTGGGGACCCTGACGTGAAGTTTGTCACTGACTGGAGAACTCGGTTTGTCGTCTGTTGCGGGGG
CGGCAGTTATGGCGGTGCCGTTGGGCAGTGCACCCGTACCTTTGGGAGCGCGCGCCCTCGTCGTGTCGTG
ACGTCACCCGTTCTGTTGGCTTATAATGCAGGGTGGGGCCACCTGCCGGTAGGTGTGCGGTAGGCTTTTC
TCCGTCGCAGGACGCAGGGTTCGGGCCTAGGGTAGGCTCTCCTGAATCGACAGGCGCCGGACCTCTGGTG
AGGGGAGGGATAAGTGAGGCGTCAGTTTCTTTGGTCGGTTTTATGTACCTATCTTCTTAAGTAGCTGAAG
CTCCGGTTTTGAACTATGCGCTCGGGGTTGGCGAGTGTGTTTTGTGAAGTTTTTTAGGCACCTTTTGAAA
TGTAATCATTTGGGTCAATATGTAATTTTCAGTGTTAGACTTGTAAATTGTCCGCTAAATTCTGGCCGTT
TTTGGCTTTTTTGTTAGACAACATGGGTAAAAAGCCTGAACTCACCGCGACGTCTGTCGAGAAGTTTCTG
ATCGAAAAGTTCGACAGCGTCTCCGACCTGATGCAGCTCTCGGAGGGCGAAGAATCTCGTGCTTTCAGCT
TCGATGTAGGAGGGCGTGGATATGTCCTGCGGGTAAATAGCTGCGCCGATGGTTTCTACAAAGATCGTTA
TGTTTATCGGCACTTTGCATCCGCCGCGCTCCCGATTCCGGAAGTGCTTGACATTGGGGAGTTCAGCGAG
AGCCTGACCTATTGCATCTCCCGCCGTGCACAGGGTGTCACGTTGCAAGACCTGCCTGAAACCGAACTGC
CCGCTGTTCTGCAGCCGGTCGCGGAGGCAATGGATGCCATCGCTGCCGCCGATCTTAGCCAGACGAGCGG
GTTCGGCCCATTCGGACCGCAAGGAATCGGTCAATACACTACATGGCGTGATTTCATATGCGCGATTGCT
GATCCCCATGTGTATCACTGGCAAACTGTGATGGACGACACCGTCAGTGCGTCCGTCGCGCAGGCTCTCG
ATGAGCTGATGCTTTGGGCCGAGGACTGCCCCGAAGTCCGGCACCTCGTGCACGCGGATTTCGGCTCCAA
CAATGTCCTGACGGACAATGGCCGCATAACAGCGGTCATTGACTGGAGCGAGGCGATGTTCGGGGATTCC
CAATACGAGGTCGCCAACATCTTCTTCTGGAGGCCGTGGTTGGCTTGTATGGAGCAGCAGACGCGCTACT
TCGAGCGGAGGCATCCGGAGCTTGCAGGATCGCCCCGGCTCCGGGCGTATATGCTCCGCATTGGTCTTGA
CCAACTCTATCAGAGCTTGGTTGACGGCAATTTCGATGATGCAGCTTGGGCGCAGGGTCGATGCGACGCA
ATCGTCCGATCCGGAGCCGGGACTGTCGGGCGTACACAAATCGCCCGCAGAAGCGCCGCCGTCTGGACCG
ATGGCTGTGTAGAAGTACTCGCCGATAGTGGAAACCGACGCCCCAGCACTCGTCCGAGGGCAAAGGAATA
AGCTAGTATGTAAGCCTAGTCTTAGATAATAAAATCGCTATCCATCGAAGATGGATGTGTGTTGGTTTTT
TGTGTGTGTAACGCTAGGCGCGCCTGGTGTACCGAGAACGATCCTCTCAGTGCGAGTCTCGACGATCCAT
ATCGTTGCTTGGCAGTCAGCCAGTCGGAATCCAGCTTGGGACCCAGGAAGTCCAATCGTCAGATATTGTA
CTCAAGCCTGGTCACGGCAGCGTACCGATCTGTTTAAACCTAGATATTGATAGTCTGATCGGTCAACGTA
TAATCGAGTCCTAGCTTTTGCAAACATCTATCAAGAGACAGGATCAGCAGGAGGCTTTCGCATGAGTATT
CAACATTTCCGTGTCGCCCTTATTCCCTTTTTTGCGGCATTTTGCCTTCCTGTTTTTGCTCACCCAGAAA
CGCTGGTGAAAGTAAAAGATGCTGAAGATCAGTTGGGTGCGCGAGTGGGTTACATCGAACTGGATCTCAA
CAGCGGTAAGATCCTTGAGAGTTTTCGCCCCGAAGAACGCTTTCCAATGATGAGCACTTTTAAAGTTCTG
CTATGTGGCGCGGTATTATCCCGTATTGACGCCGGGCAAGAGCAACTCGGTCGCCGCATACACTATTCTC
AGAATGACTTGGTTGAGTATTCACCAGTCACAGAAAAGCATCTTACGGATGGCATGACAGTAAGAGAATT
ATGCAGTGCTGCCATAACCATGAGTGATAACACTGCGGCCAACTTACTTCTGACAACGATTGGAGGACCG
AAGGAGCTAACCGCTTTTTTGCACAACATGGGGGATCATGTAACTCGCCTTGATCGTTGGGAACCGGAGC
TGAATGAAGCCATACCAAACGACGAGCGTGACACCACGATGCCTGTAGCAATGGCAACAACCTTGCGTAA
ACTATTAACTGGCGAACTACTTACTCTAGCTTCCCGGCAACAGTTGATAGACTGGATGGAGGCGGATAAA
GTTGCAGGACCACTTCTGCGCTCGGCCCTTCCGGCTGGCTGGTTTATTGCTGATAAATCTGGAGCCGGTG
AGCGTGGGTCTCGCGGTATCATTGCAGCACTGGGGCCAGATGGTAAGCCCTCCCGTATCGTAGTTATCTA
CACGACGGGGAGTCAGGCAACTATGGATGAACGAAATAGACAGATCGCTGAGATAGGTGCCTCACTGATT
AAGCATTGGTAACCGATTCTAGGTGCATTGGCGCAGAAAAAAATGCCTGATGCGACGCTGCGCGTCTTAT
ACTCCCACATATGCCAGATTCAGCAACGGATACGGCTTCCCCAACTTGCCCACTTCCATACGTGTCCTCC
TTACCAGAAATTTATCCTTAAGATCGTTTAAACTCGACTCTGGCTCTATCGAATCTCCGTCGTTTCGAGC
TTACGCGAACAGCCGTGGCGCTCATTTGCTCGTCGGGCATCGAATCTCGTCAGCTATCGTCAGCTTACCT
TTTTGGCAGCGATCGCGGCTCCCGACATCTTGGACCATTAGCTCCACAGGTATCTTCTTCCCTCTAGTGG
TCATAACAGCAGCTTCAGCTACCTCTCAATTCAAAAAACCCCTCAAGACCCGTTTAGAGGCCCCAAGGGG
TTATGCTATCAATCGTTGCGTTACACACACAAAAAACCAACACACATCCATCTTCGATGGATAGCGATTT
TATTATCTAACTGCTGATCGAGTGTAGCCAGATCTAGTAATCAATTACGGGGTCATTAGTTCATAGCCCA
TATATGGAGTTCCGCGTTACATAACTTACGGTAAATGGCCCGCCTGGCTGACCGCCCAACGACCCCCGCC
CATTGACGTCAATAATGACGTATGTTCCCATAGTAACGCCAATAGGGACTTTCCATTGACGTCAATGGGT
GGAGTATTTACGGTAAACTGCCCACTTGGCAGTACATCAAGTGTATCATATGCCAAGTACGCCCCCTATT
GACGTCAATGACGGTAAATGGCCCGCCTGGCATTATGCCCAGTACATGACCTTATGGGACTTTCCTACTT
GGCAGTACATCTACGTATTAGTCATCGCTATTACCATGCTGATGCGGTTTTGGCAGTACATCAATGGGCG
TGGATAGCGGTTTGACTCACGGGGATTTCCAAGTCTCCACCCCATTGACGTCAATGGGAGTTTGTTTTGG
CACCAAAATCAACGGGACTTTCCAAAATGTCGTAACAACTCCGCCCCATTGACGCAAATGGGCGGTAGGC
GTGTACGGTGGGAGGTCTATATAAGCAGAGCTGGTTTAGTGAACCGTCAGATCAGATCTTTGTCGATCCT
ACCATCCACTCGACACACCCGCCAGCGGCCGC
Features (pLannotate 1.2.2; 19 found; start..end, strand, type, name):
      5..367     +  CDS            NS7A_SARS2: Experimental evidence at protein level: Swiss-Prot protein existence level 1. Plays a role as antagonist of host tetherin (BST2), disrupting its antiviral effect. Acts by binding to BST2 thereby interfering with its glycosylation. May suppress small interfering RNA (siRNA). May bind to host ITGAL, thereby playing a role in attachment or modulation of leukocytes. From Severe acute respiratory syndrome coronavirus 2 (2019-nCoV) (SARS-CoV-2).
    502..623     -  polyA_signal   SV40 poly(A) signal: SV40 polyadenylation signal
    646..715     -  CDS            large T antigen (fragment): large T antigen from SV40 (simian virus 40)
    738..784     +  terminator     T7 terminator: transcription terminator for bacteriophage T7 RNA polymerase
    814..950     +  terminator     rrnG terminator: transcription terminator from the E. coli ribosomal RNA rrnG operon (Albrechtsen et al., 1991)
    995..1066    +  misc_feature   3' β-globin insulator: insulator downstream of the human β-globin locus (Farrell et al., 2002)
   1292..1880    -  rep_origin     ori: high-copy-number ColE1/pMB1/pBR322/pUC origin of replication
   2052..2116    -  CDS            bla(M) (fragment): β-lactamase lacking the signal sequence; bla(M); allows cytosolic expression of β-lactamase
   2380..3589    +  promoter       UbC promoter: human ubiquitin C promoter
   3599..4620    +  CDS            HygR (fragment): hygromycin B phosphotransferase confers resistance to hygromycin
   4648..4696    +  polyA_signal   poly(A) signal: synthetic polyadenylation signal
   4962..5822    +  CDS            AmpR: β-lactamase; bla; confers resistance to ampicillin, carbenicillin, and related antibiotics
   5835..5971    +  terminator     rrnG terminator: transcription terminator from the E. coli ribosomal RNA rrnG operon (Albrechtsen et al., 1991)
   6116..6187    +  misc_feature   5' β-globin insulator: insulator upstream of the human β-globin locus (Farrell et al., 2002)
   6192..6238    -  terminator     T7 terminator: transcription terminator for bacteriophage T7 RNA polymerase
   6256..6304    -  polyA_signal   poly(A) signal: synthetic polyadenylation signal
   6385..6688    +  enhancer       CMV enhancer: human cytomegalovirus immediate early enhancer
   6761..6778    -  promoter       CMV promoter (fragment): human cytomegalovirus (CMV) immediate early promoter
   6841..6892    +  promoter       CMVd2 promoter: truncated human cytomegalovirus (CMV) immediate early promoter that yields moderately reduced expression relative to the full-length promoter
