[The description below was written by a language model from this plasmid's Addgene catalogue record and pLannotate feature annotations shown in this document.]
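Description:
pGBW-m4134446 is a mammalian expression plasmid built on the pTwist_CMV_Hygro_6 backbone and carrying the wild-type ORF7a coding sequence of SARS-CoV-2. It is propagated in E. coli through a high-copy ColE1/pUC-type origin with ampicillin selection from a full-length β-lactamase gene. A short additional β-lactamase fragment is also annotated and appears to be a backbone remnant. For selection in mammalian cells, a separate cassette places a hygromycin B phosphotransferase gene under the human ubiquitin C promoter, followed by a synthetic polyadenylation signal.

The ORF7a open reading frame sits directly downstream of the CMV immediate-early enhancer and promoter elements; the plasmid map is circular, so the promoter annotated at the end of the sequence reads into the insert at its start. The automated annotation picks out only short or truncated CMV promoter matches, while the catalogue simply lists the promoter as CMV. According to the catalogue entry, the backbone supplies a C-terminal S-tag preceded by a TEV protease cleavage site, allowing detection or affinity capture of the protein and subsequent removal of the tag. These elements are not picked up in the feature table, though there is unannotated space between the ORF7a coding region and the SV40 polyadenylation signal region. The expression unit is bracketed by β-globin insulator elements and by bacterial (rrnG, T7) terminators and a synthetic poly(A) signal, an arrangement that generally limits transcriptional read-through and interference from neighbouring cassettes.

ORF7a is a viral accessory protein annotated as an antagonist of host tetherin (BST2). The construct suits transient or hygromycin-selected expression of tagged ORF7a in mammalian cells, for example for functional or interaction studies, although the record states only expression as its purpose.
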