Addgene plasmid #152785: pGBW-m4134446
Purpose: Mammalian expression plasmid for SARS-CoV-2 ORF7a protein
Depositing lab: Ginkgo Bioworks & Benjie Chen. Depositing organization: Ginkgo Bioworks.
Backbone
  Vector backbone: pTwist_CMV_Hygro_6
  Backbone size w/o insert (bp): 6525
  Vector type: Mammalian Expression
  Selectable markers: Hygromycin
Growth in bacteria
  Bacterial resistance: Ampicillin, 100 μg/mL
  Growth temperature: 37°C
  Growth strain: DH5alpha
  Copy number: High Copy
Gene/Insert
  Gene/Insert name: SARS-CoV-2 ORF7a protein
  Species: Severe acute respiratory syndrome coronavirus 2
  Insert size (bp): 359
  Mutation: wt
  Entrez Gene: ORF7a (a.k.a. GU280_gp07)
  Promoter: CMV
  Tag / fusion protein: Cleavable TEV;S-tag (C terminal on backbone)
  Cloning method: Unknown
Resource information
  A portion of this plasmid was derived from a plasmid made by: GinkgoBioworks
Depositor comments: NCBI reference sequence: YP_009724395.1
How to cite: pGBW-m4134446 was a gift from Ginkgo Bioworks & Benjie Chen (Addgene plasmid # 152785 ; http://n2t.net/addgene:152785 ; RRID:Addgene_152785)
